Addgene plasmid #32666: pGL3-Dusp6_2KBpromoter
Depositing lab: Michael Tsang. Depositing organization: University of Pittsburgh (University, School of Medicine, and Cancer Institute). Publication: Overlapping functions of Pea3 ETS transcription factors in FGF signaling during zebrafish development. Znosko WA, Yu S, Thomas K, Molina GA, Li C, Tsang W, Dawid IB, Moon AM, Tsang M. Dev Biol. 2010 Jun 1;342(1):11-25. Epub 2010 Mar 24. 10.1016/j.ydbio.2010.03.011 PubMed 20346941.
Backbone
  Vector backbone: pGL3 (Gateway Modified)
  Backbone manufacturer: Promega
  Backbone size w/o insert (bp): 5000
  Vector type: Mammalian Expression, Luciferase
Growth in bacteria
  Bacterial resistance: Ampicillin, 100 μg/mL
  Growth temperature: 37°C
  Growth strain: DH5alpha
  Copy number: High Copy
Gene/Insert
  Gene/Insert name: Dusp6
  Species: D. rerio (zebrafish)
  Entrez Gene: dusp6 (a.k.a. Mkp3, wu:fd99d09)
  Tag / fusion protein: Luciferase (C terminal on backbone)
  Cloning method: Restriction Enzyme; 5′ cloning site XhoI (not destroyed); 3′ cloning site KpnI (not destroyed)
  Sequencing primers: 5′ N/A; 3′ Luc_N_Rev
Terms and licenses: Academic/Nonprofit Terms; Industry Terms: Not Available to Industry
How to cite: pGL3-Dusp6_2KBpromoter was a gift from Michael Tsang (Addgene plasmid # 32666 ; http://n2t.net/addgene:32666 ; RRID:Addgene_32666)
