[The description below was written by a language model from this plasmid's Addgene catalogue record and pLannotate feature annotations shown in this document.]
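Description:
pGL3-Dusp6_2KBpromoter is a firefly luciferase reporter plasmid built on a Gateway-modified version of the Promega pGL3 backbone, designed to read out the transcriptional activity of the zebrafish (Danio rerio) dusp6 (Mkp3) promoter. It is a high-copy plasmid propagated in E. coli through a ColE1/pUC-type origin and selected with ampicillin via the β-lactamase gene and its own promoter. An f1 bacteriophage origin is also present, allowing single-stranded DNA production.

The insert, which the name indicates is roughly 2 kb of dusp6 upstream regulatory sequence, was cloned between XhoI and KpnI sites. It is not annotated in the feature table, but the unannotated stretch of about 2.4 kb preceding the luciferase coding sequence is consistent with its position. Although the catalogue lists luciferase as a C-terminal "tag", the arrangement is best understood as a promoter-reporter fusion: the dusp6 fragment drives transcription of the enhanced luc+ gene, whose message is terminated by the SV40 late polyadenylation signal. Upstream of the insert, a synthetic poly(A) signal and an RNA polymerase II transcriptional pause site from the human α2 globin gene block read-through transcription from the backbone, reducing background luciferase signal. The short large T antigen, TcR and lacZα fragments are non-functional remnants of backbone sequence.

The associated publication concerns Pea3 family ETS transcription factors in FGF signalling during zebrafish development, so the plasmid fits luciferase assays testing how these factors or the FGF pathway regulate dusp6 promoter activity, although the record gives no explicit statement of use.
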