Features (pLannotate 1.2.2; 11 found; start..end, strand, type, name):
   2401..4053    +  CDS            luciferase: firefly luciferase; luc+; enhanced luc+ version of the luciferase gene
   4094..4215    -  polyA_signal   SV40 poly(A) signal: SV40 polyadenylation signal
   4238..4306    -  CDS            large T antigen (fragment): large T antigen from SV40 (simian virus 40)
   4322..4454    +  CDS            TcR (fragment): tetracycline efflux protein; tet; confers resistance to tetracycline
   4634..5222    -  rep_origin     ori: high-copy-number ColE1/pMB1/pBR322/pUC origin of replication
   5393..6253    -  CDS            AmpR: β-lactamase; bla; confers resistance to ampicillin, carbenicillin, and related antibiotics
   6254..6358    -  promoter       AmpR promoter: bla
   6385..6813    +  rep_origin     f1 ori (sequence partly withheld): f1 bacteriophage origin of replication; arrow indicates direction of (+) strand synthesis
   6845..6912    -  CDS            lacZα (fragment): LacZα fragment of β-galactosidase; lacZ fragment
   6971..7019    +  polyA_signal   poly(A) signal: synthetic polyadenylation signal
   7033..7124    +  misc_feature   pause site: RNA polymerase II transcriptional pause signal from the human α2 globin gene
>Addgene plasmid #32666 | pGL3-Dusp6_2KBpromoter | depositor full sequence | sequence record 38059 | pGL3-Dusp6_2KBpromoter sequence 7131 bps
GGTACCGAGCTCTTACGCGTGCTAGCCCGGGCTCGAGGAACCACCCCTTGTACCAGACTGGCTACAGGCC
TGAGTGAAAAACACATTTTGGATTAAAAAATTGTGTACTCTGTTATTATTTTAACATAATAAAGTGTTTG
CACAGGCAATAATTTACTCACTCTGATGTATTTTTTTCACAAGATGGAAGATTTAATTTTTGGACTCAGT
TGATCTTTGTTTAGTATAGAGCAGCTTTGAGCTTAATTCACACACAGGATTGTCCTGTGTACACATGCCA
CATTTTTCATGTGCTCTGGTGCTAAACTATAGGGTTTGGCAAAAAAAAAAAAACAAAATATAACATAAAA
TGTCACAAAAATTCAAAGTATGACTATAGAATAATGGTTGGTCTTCTGCTACTGCGCAGAAGTTCACTTA
GACAGTGTGTCAGTAAAAAAGTAAAAAAAAAATTCCCCATTTTCAGTTAAGCACGAACTAACTGTTTAAA
TTCCATTTATAGTCTATCTACATAATAACATGTCCCTAAGCAATGTTTTCTCGCCTACGTAATGCAAATT
GAGCAAGCTGAATAGCATTTGGCCACTTGTTTTGAGCATTTCTAAACGCCAGAGACCAGGCGACCTGACC
TTTTTAACGAACACTAGTTTATCAGTATGCAATTCAAATGAACCCTGTTCTACTGCAACTGATATAGCAA
TTATTAAAACTGTGTGGTAACGACACGAGAAAATATTGTCAGTGACATCTGCTTTAATGCATTTGTGCGA
ATCCGGTGCAGCTGTTGAGGGATTTGTGAATGATTTTTTTTTAAGCTGGCACACACAAGATGACGTTAGG
TTCATTGGAGGAAATGACCGAAGAGGAGGCGAGGAAACACTGGCAATTCGCATCTGCTGTTAAACTATTT
TGATGGCTCCATTTATGTGTTTATTAGGCGATCATTTAGCGCGCGCTTCCACATTCATTGAATTTGGATT
GAGCAATCGATCATCAAGGTAATAATCTGATGAGAGCATGTGCGCTTTATTGCGATTACGTGATCTAATT
GTACTTTCATATGTTCGAGTTACAAGAGATATTAGCCCACAGTAAAATGGGGGCTAATCTAAATTAGGGA
TTTTTTGCAGCAATACTTCGGATTTTACTTAGCATATTTTTCAGAAGTAATTTAATAACACATACAAATT
TCATGGATATTATGGTTATACAGAAGCTTTTTGAAAATAAAATGCAATGATCTCTTTTTTACGTGTAATG
TATTGGGATATGCCTATTGTTGTTATTATTTACAAATTGTAATTTGGCAAATATTTTCTTGATTTATTTG
CTCTTCAGTGTTTGGACTTTCAGCAGTGAAAACCACACTGAACTGAGCTAAACTGAACTTCAACTCTGAA
AACTGAACTGACAGTTTCAATTTAACAGAACTTCTCTGTTAAGCTGCTTTGACACTAGTGTGCATTGTGA
AATCTTTATAAAATAAAGATTACTTTAATTTTGATATGTTGTGTAAAACTGAAATATGTATTTTATTTGT
GCATACGACACCAAAAAGGACTAATCTGAGACAGTATATATCCGCGTTACACTGTTTTACAGTACGTCAG
CTGCGTACCATGCTCCGCACCGCCGCTGGACGAAACAGAAACACGACTAAACGGGTTCAAGTGTGTAACC
TGAGCACGATGTATATGAACCCCTCACCAAATAACACTCGCACTCCTCCTTCCTTCCCGTGAAGCGCCTC
TCGACTGTTTGTTTGCACTCCGCTGATCCGGAGCGGAAATTCCTTTCCGTTTTTGTGAATGACAAACTTA
TTAACAATTCATCAACACAGTCTGTTCCATCCGGCCCCGTTTCCAGGCGACGATCGCTCGGCGCCTCCTG
ATTGGCTGGCCGACATAATGTATCCATTGAAACGCCTCGCGCTTGTATCCATTCACTAGCTCACAGTGAC
AGAGAGCGCATCTCGGACTTGTGGAGCGGAGGACGCAGTGTTGCATTCTCCAGGATAAACATCGAAAGGA
AATAACAATACGAAGCATTTTGCTTTTGCAATCGACATTCAACTGGATATCTAGAGCGCTTCGTGCGAAA
ATCGACGACGAGAGAAGAGAGGTTATATAATAGGAAGACAACGTCAGTGGCTCGCGCACTCACAGGCTAG
TGTGAGTCATTGATAAATGCACACAGTTGCATGAATGGGGTGGAAGTAGATCGAGGCTGCGCTTGACTCT
CGAAACAAACAAAAAACGAGGATTTTAATCATCTCGACGGCGCACAAGAGACTTTGGCGTGTAAAAAGCT
CAATGCTCCAGGCCTGAGACGTCTACGGCCTCTTGCAGCGCGTCTTCTCCGCAGTTTTAAGGTCTCACGG
TACCGCACCGTATTTCACCCATGGAAGACGCCAAAAACATAAAGAAAGGCCCGGCGCCATTCTATCCGCT
GGAAGATGGAACCGCTGGAGAGCAACTGCATAAGGCTATGAAGAGATACGCCCTGGTTCCTGGAACAATT
GCTTTTACAGATGCACATATCGAGGTGGACATCACTTACGCTGAGTACTTCGAAATGTCCGTTCGGTTGG
CAGAAGCTATGAAACGATATGGGCTGAATACAAATCACAGAATCGTCGTATGCAGTGAAAACTCTCTTCA
ATTCTTTATGCCGGTGTTGGGCGCGTTATTTATCGGAGTTGCAGTTGCGCCCGCGAACGACATTTATAAT
GAACGTGAATTGCTCAACAGTATGGGCATTTCGCAGCCTACCGTGGTGTTCGTTTCCAAAAAGGGGTTGC
AAAAAATTTTGAACGTGCAAAAAAAGCTCCCAATCATCCAAAAAATTATTATCATGGATTCTAAAACGGA
TTACCAGGGATTTCAGTCGATGTACACGTTCGTCACATCTCATCTACCTCCCGGTTTTAATGAATACGAT
TTTGTGCCAGAGTCCTTCGATAGGGACAAGACAATTGCACTGATCATGAACTCCTCTGGATCTACTGGTC
TGCCTAAAGGTGTCGCTCTGCCTCATAGAACTGCCTGCGTGAGATTCTCGCATGCCAGAGATCCTATTTT
TGGCAATCAAATCATTCCGGATACTGCGATTTTAAGTGTTGTTCCATTCCATCACGGTTTTGGAATGTTT
ACTACACTCGGATATTTGATATGTGGATTTCGAGTCGTCTTAATGTATAGATTTGAAGAAGAGCTGTTTC
TGAGGAGCCTTCAGGATTACAAGATTCAAAGTGCGCTGCTGGTGCCAACCCTATTCTCCTTCTTCGCCAA
AAGCACTCTGATTGACAAATACGATTTATCTAATTTACACGAAATTGCTTCTGGTGGCGCTCCCCTCTCT
AAGGAAGTCGGGGAAGCGGTTGCCAAGAGGTTCCATCTGCCAGGTATCAGGCAAGGATATGGGCTCACTG
AGACTACATCAGCTATTCTGATTACACCCGAGGGGGATGATAAACCGGGCGCGGTCGGTAAAGTTGTTCC
ATTTTTTGAAGCGAAGGTTGTGGATCTGGATACCGGGAAAACGCTGGGCGTTAATCAAAGAGGCGAACTG
TGTGTGAGAGGTCCTATGATTATGTCCGGTTATGTAAACAATCCGGAAGCGACCAACGCCTTGATTGACA
AGGATGGATGGCTACATTCTGGAGACATAGCTTACTGGGACGAAGACGAACACTTCTTCATCGTTGACCG
CCTGAAGTCTCTGATTAAGTACAAAGGCTATCAGGTGGCTCCCGCTGAATTGGAATCCATCTTGCTCCAA
CACCCCAACATCTTCGACGCAGGTGTCGCAGGTCTTCCCGACGATGACGCCGGTGAACTTCCCGCCGCCG
TTGTTGTTTTGGAGCACGGAAAGACGATGACGGAAAAAGAGATCGTGGATTACGTCGCCAGTCAAGTAAC
AACCGCGAAAAAGTTGCGCGGAGGAGTTGTGTTTGTGGACGAAGTACCGAAAGGTCTTACCGGAAAACTC
GACGCAAGAAAAATCAGAGAGATCCTCATAAAGGCCAAGAAGGGCGGAAAGATCGCCGTGTAATTCTAGA
GTCGGGGCGGCCGGCCGCTTCGAGCAGACATGATAAGATACATTGATGAGTTTGGACAAACCACAACTAG
AATGCAGTGAAAAAAATGCTTTATTTGTGAAATTTGTGATGCTATTGCTTTATTTGTAACCATTATAAGC
TGCAATAAACAAGTTAACAACAACAATTGCATTCATTTTATGTTTCAGGTTCAGGGGGAGGTGTGGGAGG
TTTTTTAAAGCAAGTAAAACCTCTACAAATGTGGTAAAATCGATAAGGATCCGTCGACCGATGCCCTTGA
GAGCCTTCAACCCAGTCAGCTCCTTCCGGTGGGCGCGGGGCATGACTATCGTCGCCGCACTTATGACTGT
CTTCTTTATCATGCAACTCGTAGGACAGGTGCCGGCAGCGCTCTTCCGCTTCCTCGCTCACTGACTCGCT
GCGCTCGGTCGTTCGGCTGCGGCGAGCGGTATCAGCTCACTCAAAGGCGGTAATACGGTTATCCACAGAA
TCAGGGGATAACGCAGGAAAGAACATGTGAGCAAAAGGCCAGCAAAAGGCCAGGAACCGTAAAAAGGCCG
CGTTGCTGGCGTTTTTCCATAGGCTCCGCCCCCCTGACGAGCATCACAAAAATCGACGCTCAAGTCAGAG
GTGGCGAAACCCGACAGGACTATAAAGATACCAGGCGTTTCCCCCTGGAAGCTCCCTCGTGCGCTCTCCT
GTTCCGACCCTGCCGCTTACCGGATACCTGTCCGCCTTTCTCCCTTCGGGAAGCGTGGCGCTTTCTCATA
GCTCACGCTGTAGGTATCTCAGTTCGGTGTAGGTCGTTCGCTCCAAGCTGGGCTGTGTGCACGAACCCCC
CGTTCAGCCCGACCGCTGCGCCTTATCCGGTAACTATCGTCTTGAGTCCAACCCGGTAAGACACGACTTA
TCGCCACTGGCAGCAGCCACTGGTAACAGGATTAGCAGAGCGAGGTATGTAGGCGGTGCTACAGAGTTCT
TGAAGTGGTGGCCTAACTACGGCTACACTAGAAGAACAGTATTTGGTATCTGCGCTCTGCTGAAGCCAGT
TACCTTCGGAAAAAGAGTTGGTAGCTCTTGATCCGGCAAACAAACCACCGCTGGTAGCGGTGGTTTTTTT
GTTTGCAAGCAGCAGATTACGCGCAGAAAAAAAGGATCTCAAGAAGATCCTTTGATCTTTTCTACGGGGT
CTGACGCTCAGTGGAACGAAAACTCACGTTAAGGGATTTTGGTCATGAGATTATCAAAAAGGATCTTCAC
CTAGATCCTTTTAAATTAAAAATGAAGTTTTAAATCAATCTAAAGTATATATGAGTAAACTTGGTCTGAC
AGTTACCAATGCTTAATCAGTGAGGCACCTATCTCAGCGATCTGTCTATTTCGTTCATCCATAGTTGCCT
GACTCCCCGTCGTGTAGATAACTACGATACGGGAGGGCTTACCATCTGGCCCCAGTGCTGCAATGATACC
GCGAGACCCACGCTCACCGGCTCCAGATTTATCAGCAATAAACCAGCCAGCCGGAAGGGCCGAGCGCAGA
AGTGGTCCTGCAACTTTATCCGCCTCCATCCAGTCTATTAATTGTTGCCGGGAAGCTAGAGTAAGTAGTT
CGCCAGTTAATAGTTTGCGCAACGTTGTTGCCATTGCTACAGGCATCGTGGTGTCACGCTCGTCGTTTGG
TATGGCTTCATTCAGCTCCGGTTCCCAACGATCAAGGCGAGTTACATGATCCCCCATGTTGTGCAAAAAA
GCGGTTAGCTCCTTCGGTCCTCCGATCGTTGTCAGAAGTAAGTTGGCCGCAGTGTTATCACTCATGGTTA
TGGCAGCACTGCATAATTCTCTTACTGTCATGCCATCCGTAAGATGCTTTTCTGTGACTGGTGAGTACTC
AACCAAGTCATTCTGAGAATAGTGTATGCGGCGACCGAGTTGCTCTTGCCCGGCGTCAATACGGGATAAT
ACCGCGCCACATAGCAGAACTTTAAAAGTGCTCATCATTGGAAAACGTTCTTCGGGGCGAAAACTCTCAA
GGATCTTACCGCTGTTGAGATCCAGTTCGATGTAACCCACTCGTGCACCCAACTGATCTTCAGCATCTTT
TACTTTCACCAGCGTTTCTGGGTGAGCAAAAACAGGAAGGCAAAATGCCGCAAAAAAGGGAATAAGGGCG
ACACGGAAATGTTGAATACTCATACTCTTCCTTTTTCAATATTATTGAAGCATTTATCAGGGTTATTGTC
TCATGAGCGGATACATATTTGAATGTATTTAGAAAAATAAACAAATAGGGGTTCCGCGCACATTTCCCCG
AAAAGTGCCACCTG
[124 nt withheld, positions 6385-6508]
C
[91 nt withheld, positions 6510-6600]
A
[49 nt withheld, positions 6602-6650]
CCTTTGACGTTGGAGTCCACGTTCTTT
[37 nt withheld, positions 6678-6714]
ACCCTATCTCGGTCTATTCTTTTGATTTATAAGGGATTTTGCCGATTTCGGCCTATTGGTTAAAAAATGA
GCTGATTTAACAAAAATTTAACGCGAATTTTAACAAAATATTAACGCTTACAATTTGCCATTCGCCATTC
AGGCTGCGCAACTGTTGGGAAGGGCGATCGGTGCGGGCCTCTTCGCTATTACGCCAGCCCAAGCTACCAT
GATAAGTAAGTAATATTAAGGTACGGGAGGTACTTGGAGCGGCCGCAATAAAATATCTTTATTTTCATTA
CATCTGTGTGTTGGTTTTTTGTGTGAATCGATAGTACTAACATACGCTCTCCATCAAAACAAAACGAAAC
AAAACAAACTAGCAAAATAGGCTGTCCCCAGTGCAAGTGCAGGTGCCAGAACATTTCTCTATCGATA
