>Addgene plasmid #32666 | pGL3-Dusp6_2KBpromoter | addgene partial sequence | sequence record 38688 | LucNRev 5'-CCTTATGCAGTTGCTCTCC-3'
GGCGCCGGGCCTTTCTTTANGTTTTTGGCGTCTTCCATGGGTGAAATACGGTGCGGTACCGTGAGACCTT
AAAACTGCGGAGAAGACGCGCTGCAAGAGGCCGTAGACGTCTCAGGCCTGGAGCATTGAGCTTTTTACAC
GCCAAAGTCTCTTGTGCGCCGTCGAGATGATTAAAATCCTCGTTTTTTGTTTGTTTCGAGAGTCAAGCGC
AGCCTCGATCTACTTCCACCCCATTCATGCAACTGTGTGCATTTATCAATGACTCACACTAGCCTGTGAG
TGCGCGAGCCACTGACGTTGTCTTCCTATTATATAACCTCTCTTCTCTCGTCGTCGATTTTCGCACGAAG
CGCTCTAGATATCCAGTTGAATGTCGATTGCAAAAGCAAAATGCTTCGTATTGTTATTTCCTTTCGATGT
TTATCCTGGAGAATGCAACACTGCGTCCTCCGCTCCACAAGTCCGAGATGCGCTCTCTGTCACTGTGAGC
TAGTGAATGGATACAAGCGCGAGGCGTTTCAATGGATACATTATGTCGGCCAGCCAATCAGGAGGCGCCG
AGCGATCGTCGCCTGGAAACGGGGCCGGATGGAACAGACTGTGTTGATGAATTGTTAATAAGTTTGTCAT
TCACAAAAACGGAAAGGAATTTCCGCTCCGGATCAGCGGAGTGCAAACAAACAGTCGAGAGGCGCTTCAC
GGGAAGGAAGGAGGAGTGCGAGTGTTATTTGGTGAGGGGTTCATATACCTCGTGCTCAGGTTACACACTT
GAACCCGTTTAGTCGTGTTTCTGTTTCGTCCAGCGGCGGTGCGGAGCATGGTACGCAGCTGACGTACTGT
AAAACAGTGTAACGCGGATATATACTGTCT
